>Addgene plasmid #190571 | plx307 SHOC2 V5 F66V | addgene full sequence | sequence record 376551 | Addgene NGS Result
AGCTTAATACACTCCTTAATTGAAGAATCGCAAAACCAGCAAGAAAAGAATGAACAAGAATTATTGGAAT
TAGATAAATGGGCAAGTTTGTGGAATTGGTTTAACATAACAAATTGGCTGTGGTATATAAAATTATTCAT
AATGATAGTAGGAGGCTTGGTAGGTTTAAGAATAGTTTTTGCTGTACTTTCTATAGTGAATAGAGTTAGG
CAGGGATATTCACCATTATCGTTTCAGACCCACCTCCCAACCCCGAGGGGACCCATGCATTGCATCTCAA
TTAGTCAGCAACCAGGTGTGGAAAGTCCCCAGGCTCCCCAGCAGGCAGAAGTATGCAAAGCATGCGTCTC
AATTAGTCAGCAACCATAGTCCCGCCCCTAACTCCGCCCATCCCGCCCCTAACTCCGCCCAGTTCCGCCC
ATTCTCCGCCCCATGGCTGACTAATTTTTTTTATTTATGCAGAGGCCGAGGCCGCCTCGGCCTCTGAGCT
ATTCCAGAAGTAGTGAGGAGGCTTTTTTGGAGGCCTAGGCTTTTGCAAAAAGCTTTCTAGAGGTACCACC
GGAGCTTACCATGACCGAGTACAAGCCCACGGTGCGCCTCGCCACCCGCGACGACGTCCCCAGGGCCGTA
CGCACCCTCGCCGCCGCGTTCGCCGACTACCCCGCCACGCGCCACACCGTCGATCCGGACCGCCACATCG
AGCGGGTCACCGAGCTGCAAGAACTCTTCCTCACGCGCGTCGGGCTCGACATCGGCAAGGTGTGGGTCGC
GGACGACGGCGCCGCCGTGGCGGTCTGGACCACGCCGGAGAGCGTCGAAGCGGGGGCGGTGTTCGCCGAG
ATCGGCCCGCGCATGGCCGAGTTGAGCGGTTCCCGGCTGGCCGCGCAGCAACAGATGGAAGGCCTCCTGG
CGCCGCACCGGCCCAAGGAGCCCGCGTGGTTCCTGGCCACCGTCGGCGTCTCGCCCGACCACCAGGGCAA
GGGTCTGGGCAGCGCCGTCGTGCTCCCCGGAGTGGAGGCGGCCGAGCGCGCCGGGGTGCCCGCCTTCCTG
GAGACCTCCGCGCCCCGCAACCTCCCCTTCTACGAGCGGCTCGGCTTCACCGTCACCGCCGACGTCGAGG
TGCCCGAAGGACCGCGCACCTGGTGCATGACCCGCAAGCCCGGTGCCAGTTAACGAATTCTAGATCTTGA
GACAAATGGCAGTATTCATCCACAATTTTAAAAGAAAAGGGGGGATTGGGGGGTACAGTGCAGGGGAAAG
AATAGTAGACATAATAGCAACAGACATACAAACTAAAGAATTACAAAAACAAATTACAAAAATTCAAAAT
TTTCGGGTTTATTACAGGGACAGCAGAGATCCACTTTGGCGCCGGCTCGAGGCCTGCAGGTGCAAAGATG
GATAAAGTTTTAAACAGAGAGGAATCTTTGCAGCTAATGGACCTTCTAGGTCTTGAAAGGAGTGGGAATT
GGCTCCGGTGCCCGTCAGTGGGCAGAGCGCACATCGCCCACAGTCCCCGAGAAGTTGGGGGGAGGGGTCG
GCAATTGAACCGGTGCCTAGAGAAGGTGGCGCGGGGTAAACTGGGAAAGTGATGTCGTGTACTGGCTCCG
CCTTTTTCCCGAGGGTGGGGGAGAACCGTATATAAGTGCAGTAGTCGCCGTGAACGTTCTTTTTCGCAAC
GGGTTTGCCGCCAGAACACAGGTAAGTGCCGTGTGTGGTTCCCGCGGGCCTGGCCTCTTTACGGGTTATG
GCCCTTGCGTGCCTTGAATTACTTCCACCTGGCTGCAGTACGTGATTCTTGATCCCGAGCTTCGGGTTGG
AAGTGGGTGGGAGAGTTCGAGGCCTTGCGCTTAAGGAGCCCCTTCGCCTCGTGCTTGAGTTGAGGCCTGG
CCTGGGCGCTGGGGCCGCCGCGTGCGAATCTGGTGGCACCTTCGCGCCTGTCTCGCTGCTTTCGATAAGT
CTCTAGCCATTTAAAATTTTTGATGACCTGCTGCGACGCTTTTTTTCTGGCAAGATAGTCTTGTAAATGC
GGGCCAAGATCTGCACACTGGTATTTCGGTTTTTGGGGCCGCGGGCGGCGACGGGGCCCGTGCGTCCCAG
CGCACATGTTCGGCGAGGCGGGGCCTGCGAGCGCGGCCACCGAGAATCGGACGGGGGTAGTCTCAAGCTG
GCCGGCCTGCTCTGGTGCCTGGCCTCGCGCCGCCGTGTATCGCCCCGCCCTGGGCGGCAAGGCTGGCCCG
GTCGGCACCAGTTGCGTGAGCGGAAAGATGGCCGCTTCCCGGCCCTGCTGCAGGGAGCTCAAAATGGAGG
ACGCGGCGCTCGGGAGAGCGGGCGGGTGAGTCACCCACACAAAGGAAAAGGGCCTTTCCGTCCTCAGCCG
TCGCTTCATGTGACTCCACGGAGTACCGGGCGCCGTCCAGGCACCTCGATTAGTTCTCGAGCTTTTGGAG
TACGTCGTCTTTAGGTTGGGGGGAGGGGTTTTATGCGATGGAGTTTCCCCACACTGAGTGGGTGGAGACT
GAAGTTAGGCCAGCTTGGCACTTGATGTAATTCTCCTTGGAATTTGCCCTTTTTGAGTTTGGATCTTGGT
TCATTCTCAAGCCTCAGACAGTGGTTCAAAGTTTTTTTCTTCCATTTCAGGTGTCGTGAGGCTAGCATCG
ATTGATCAACAAGTTTGTACAAAAAAGTTGGCATGAGTAGTAGTTTAGGAAAAGAAAAAGACTCTAAAGA
AAAAGATCCCAAAGTACCATCAGCCAAGGAAAGAGAAAAGGAGGCAAAAGCCTCTGGAGGTTTTGGGAAA
GAGAGCAAAGAAAAAGAACCTAAGACCAAAGGGAAAGATGCCAAAGATGGAAAGAAGGACTCCAGTGCTG
CCCAACCAGGGGTGGCAGTGTCAGTTGACAATACGATCAAACGGCCAAACCCAGCACCTGGGACTAGAAA
AAAATCCAGCAATGCAGAGGTGATTAAAGAGCTCAACAAATGCCGGGAAGAGAATTCAATGCGTTTGGAC
TTATCCAAGAGATCTATACACATATTGCCATCATCAATCAAAGAGTTGACTCAATTAACAGAACTTTATT
TATACAGTAACAAATTGCAGTCCCTCCCAGCAGAGGTGGGATGTTTAGTAAATCTCATGACACTGGCTCT
AAGTGAAAATTCACTTACCAGTTTGCCTGACTCTCTTGATAACTTGAAGAAGCTGCGGATGCTTGATTTA
CGGCATAATAAACTGAGAGAAATTCCTTCAGTGGTGTATAGGCTGGATTCTCTCACCACTCTTTATCTTC
GATTTAATCGTATAACTACTGTGGAAAAGGACATCAAAAACTTGTCAAAACTCAGCATGCTTAGCATTCG
AGAGAACAAAATTAAACAACTACCTGCTGAAATTGGTGAATTATGTAATCTCATCACGCTGGATGTAGCT
CACAATCAACTTGAACACCTTCCAAAGGAGATTGGAAACTGTACACAGATAACCAACCTTGACTTGCAGC
ACAATGAACTGCTAGACCTCCCAGATACTATAGGAAACCTGTCCAGTTTAAGTCGTCTTGGTCTGAGATA
TAACAGACTGTCAGCAATACCCAGATCATTAGCAAAATGCAGTGCACTTGAAGAATTAAATTTAGAGAAC
AATAACATTTCTACTTTACCAGAGAGTCTTTTATCAAGTCTTGTGAAACTGAATAGTTTGACCTTAGCTA
GAAATTGCTTCCAGTTGTATCCAGTGGGTGGTCCATCTCAGTTTTCTACCATCTATTCCCTCAACATGGA
ACACAATCGAATCAACAAAATTCCATTTGGAATTTTCTCCAGAGCAAAAGTATTAAGTAAGCTGAATATG
AAGGACAATCAGTTAACATCACTTCCCTTGGATTTTGGAACTTGGACCAGTATGGTAGAATTGAATTTAG
CCACTAATCAGCTCACAAAGATCCCTGAGGATGTGTCTGGTCTCGTTTCTCTTGAGGTTCTTATCTTATC
AAACAATCTTCTAAAGAAGCTTCCCCATGGTCTTGGAAACCTTAGGAAGTTAAGAGAGTTGGATCTAGAA
GAGAACAAATTGGAATCCTTGCCAAATGAAATTGCATATCTTAAGGATTTACAGAAATTAGTCTTGACAA
ACAACCAGTTGACCACTCTTCCCAGAGGCATTGGTCACCTTACTAATCTCACACATCTGGGCCTTGGAGA
GAACCTACTTACTCACCTTCCTGAAGAAATTGGTACACTGGAGAACCTAGAAGAACTGTATTTGAATGAC
AACCCCAACCTGCATAGCCTTCCCTTTGAGCTGGCACTCTGCAGCAAGCTTTCAATCATGAGTATTGAGA
ACTGTCCACTCAGTCACCTTCCACCTCAGATTGTTGCTGGGGGGCCTTCTTTCATCATTCAGTTCTTAAA
GATGCAGGGTCCATATCGTGCCATGGTCTGCCCAACTTTCTTGTACAAAGTGGTTGATATCGGTAAGCCT
ATCCCTAACCCTCTCCTCGGTCTCGATTCTACGTAGTAATGAACTAGTACCGGTTAAGTCGACAATCAAC
GCGTTAAGTCGACAATCAACCTCTGGATTACAAAATTTGTGAAAGATTGACTGGTATTCTTAACTATGTT
GCTCCTTTTACGCTATGTGGATACGCTGCTTTAATGCCTTTGTATCATGCTATTGCTTCCCGTATGGCTT
TCATTTTCTCCTCCTTGTATAAATCCTGGTTGCTGTCTCTTTATGAGGAGTTGTGGCCCGTTGTCAGGCA
ACGTGGCGTGGTGTGCACTGTGTTTGCTGACGCAACCCCCACTGGTTGGGGCATTGCCACCACCTGTCAG
CTCCTTTCCGGGACTTTCGCTTTCCCCCTCCCTATTGCCACGGCGGAACTCATCGCCGCCTGCCTTGCCC
GCTGCTGGACAGGGGCTCGGCTGTTGGGCACTGACAATTCCGTGGTGTTGTCGGGGAAATCATCGTCCTT
TCCTTGGCTGCTCGCCTGTGTTGCCACCTGGATTCTGCGCGGGACGTCCTTCTGCTACGTCCCTTCGGCC
CTCAATCCAGCGGACCTTCCTTCCCGCGGCCTGCTGCCGGCTCTGCGGCCTCTTCCGCGTCTTCGCCTTC
GCCCTCAGACGAGTCGGATCTCCCTTTGGGCCGCCTCCCCGCGTCGACTTTAAGACCAATGACTTACAAG
GCAGCTGTAGATCTTAGCCACTTTTTAAAAGAAAAGGGGGGACTGGAAGGGCTAATTCACTCCCAACGAA
GACAAGATCTGCTTTTTGCTTGTACTGGGTCTCTCTGGTTAGACCAGATCTGAGCCTGGGAGCTCTCTGG
CTAACTAGGGAACCCACTGCTTAAGCCTCAATAAAGCTTGCCTTGAGTGCTTCAAGTAGTGTGTGCCCGT
CTGTTGTGTGACTCTGGTAACTAGAGATCCCTCAGACCCTTTTAGTCAGTGTGGAAAATCTCTAGCAGTA
CGTATAGTAGTTCATGTCATCTTATTATTCAGTATTTATAACTTGCAAAGAAATGAATATCAGAGAGTGA
GAGGAACTTGTTTATTGCAGCTTATAATGGTTACAAATAAAGCAATAGCATCACAAATTTCACAAATAAA
GCATTTTTTTCACTGCATTCTAGTTGTGGTTTGTCCAAACTCATCAATGTATCTTATCATGTCTGGCTCT
AGCTATCCCGCCCCTAACTCCGCCCATCCCGCCCCTAACTCCGCCCAGTTCCGCCCATTCTCCGCCCCAT
GGCTGACTAATTTTTTTTATTTATGCAGAGGCCGAGGCCGCCTCGGCCTCTGAGCTATTCCAGAAGTAGT
GAGGAGGCTTTTTTGGAGGCCTAGGGACGTACCCAATTCGCCCTATAGTGAGTCGTATTACGCGCGCTCA
CTGGCCGTCGTTTTACAACGTCGTGACTGGGAAAACCCTGGCGTTACCCAACTTAATCGCCTTGCAGCAC
ATCCCCCTTTCGCCAGCTGGCGTAATAGCGAAGAGGCCCGCACCGATCGCCCTTCCCAACAGTTGCGCAG
CCTGAATGGCGAATGGG
[124 nt withheld, positions 6038-6161]
C
[91 nt withheld, positions 6163-6253]
A
[49 nt withheld, positions 6255-6303]
CCTTTGACGTTGGAGTCCACGTTCTTT
[37 nt withheld, positions 6331-6367]
ACCCTATCTCGGTCTATTCTTTTGATTTATAAGGGATTTTGCCGATTTCGGCCTATTGGTTAAAAAATGA
GCTGATTTAACAAAAATTTAACGCGAATTTTAACAAAATATTAACGCTTACAATTTAGGTGGCACTTTTC
GGGGAAATGTGCGCGGAACCCCTATTTGTTTATTTTTCTAAATACATTCAAATATGTATCCGCTCATGAG
ACAATAACCCTGATAAATGCTTCAATAATATTGAAAAAGGAAGAGTATGAGTATTCAACATTTCCGTGTC
GCCCTTATTCCCTTTTTTGCGGCATTTTGCCTTCCTGTTTTTGCTCACCCAGAAACGCTGGTGAAAGTAA
AAGATGCTGAAGATCAGTTGGGTGCACGAGTGGGTTACATCGAACTGGATCTCAACAGCGGTAAGATCCT
TGAGAGTTTTCGCCCCGAAGAACGTTTTCCAATGATGAGCACTTTTAAAGTTCTGCTATGTGGCGCGGTA
TTATCCCGTATTGACGCCGGGCAAGAGCAACTCGGTCGCCGCATACACTATTCTCAGAATGACTTGGTTG
AGTACTCACCAGTCACAGAAAAGCATCTTACGGATGGCATGACAGTAAGAGAATTATGCAGTGCTGCCAT
AACCATGAGTGATAACACTGCGGCCAACTTACTTCTGACAACGATCGGAGGACCGAAGGAGCTAACCGCT
TTTTTGCACAACATGGGGGATCATGTAACTCGCCTTGATCGTTGGGAACCGGAGCTGAATGAAGCCATAC
CAAACGACGAGCGTGACACCACGATGCCTGTAGCAATGGCAACAACGTTGCGCAAACTATTAACTGGCGA
ACTACTTACTCTAGCTTCCCGGCAACAATTAATAGACTGGATGGAGGCGGATAAAGTTGCAGGACCACTT
CTGCGCTCGGCCCTTCCGGCTGGCTGGTTTATTGCTGATAAATCTGGAGCCGGTGAGCGTGGGTCTCGCG
GTATCATTGCAGCACTGGGGCCAGATGGTAAGCCCTCCCGTATCGTAGTTATCTACACGACGGGGAGTCA
GGCAACTATGGATGAACGAAATAGACAGATCGCTGAGATAGGTGCCTCACTGATTAAGCATTGGTAACTG
TCAGACCAAGTTTACTCATATATACTTTAGATTGATTTAAAACTTCATTTTTAATTTAAAAGGATCTAGG
TGAAGATCCTTTTTGATAATCTCATGACCAAAATCCCTTAACGTGAGTTTTCGTTCCACTGAGCGTCAGA
CCCCGTAGAAAAGATCAAAGGATCTTCTTGAGATCCTTTTTTTCTGCGCGTAATCTGCTGCTTGCAAACA
AAAAAACCACCGCTACCAGCGGTGGTTTGTTTGCCGGATCAAGAGCTACCAACTCTTTTTCCGAAGGTAA
CTGGCTTCAGCAGAGCGCAGATACCAAATACTGTTCTTCTAGTGTAGCCGTAGTTAGGCCACCACTTCAA
GAACTCTGTAGCACCGCCTACATACCTCGCTCTGCTAATCCTGTTACCAGTGGCTGCTGCCAGTGGCGAT
AAGTCGTGTCTTACCGGGTTGGACTCAAGACGATAGTTACCGGATAAGGCGCAGCGGTCGGGCTGAACGG
GGGGTTCGTGCACACAGCCCAGCTTGGAGCGAACGACCTACACCGAACTGAGATACCTACAGCGTGAGCT
ATGAGAAAGCGCCACGCTTCCCGAAGGGAGAAAGGCGGACAGGTATCCGGTAAGCGGCAGGGTCGGAACA
GGAGAGCGCACGAGGGAGCTTCCAGGGGGAAACGCCTGGTATCTTTATAGTCCTGTCGGGTTTCGCCACC
TCTGACTTGAGCGTCGATTTTTGTGATGCTCGTCAGGGGGGCGGAGCCTATGGAAAAACGCCAGCAACGC
GGCCTTTTTACGGTTCCTGGCCTTTTGCTGGCCTTTTGCTCACATGTTCTTTCCTGCGTTATCCCCTGAT
TCTGTGGATAACCGTATTACCGCCTTTGAGTGAGCTGATACCGCTCGCCGCAGCCGAACGACCGAGCGCA
GCGAGTCAGTGAGCGAGGAAGCGGAAGAGCGCCCAATACGCAAACCGCCTCTCCCCGCGCGTTGGCCGAT
TCATTAATGCAGCTGGCACGACAGGTTTCCCGACTGGAAAGCGGGCAGTGAGCGCAACGCAATTAATGTG
AGTTAGCTCACTCATTAGGCACCCCAGGCTTTACACTTTATGCTTCCGGCTCGTATGTTGTGTGGAATTG
TGAGCGGATAACAATTTCACACAGGAAACAGCTATGACCATGATTACGCCAAGCGCGCAATTAACCCTCA
CTAAAGGGAACAAAAGCTGGAGCTGCAAGCTTAATGTAGTCTTATGCAATACTCTTGTAGTCTTGCAACA
TGGTAACGATGAGTTAGCAACATGCCTTACAAGGAGAGAAAAAGCACCGTGCATGCCGATTGGTGGAAGT
AAGGTGGTACGATCGTGCCTTATTAGGAAGGCAACAGACGGGTCTGACATGGATTGGACGAACCACTGAA
TTGCCGCATTGCAGAGATATTGTATTTAAGTGCCTAGCTCGATACATAAACGGGTCTCTCTGGTTAGACC
AGATCTGAGCCTGGGAGCTCTCTGGCTAACTAGGGAACCCACTGCTTAAGCCTCAATAAAGCTTGCCTTG
AGTGCTTCAAGTAGTGTGTGCCCGTCTGTTGTGTGACTCTGGTAACTAGAGATCCCTCAGACCCTTTTAG
TCAGTGTGGAAAATCTCTAGCAGTGGCGCCCGAACAGGGACTTGAAAGCGAAAGGGAAACCAGAGGAGCT
CTCTCGACGCAGGACTCGGCTTGCTGAAGCGCGCACGGCAAGAGGCGAGGGGCGGCGACTGGTGAGTACG
CCAAAAATTTTGACTAGCGGAGGCTAGAAGGAGAGAGATGGGTGCGAGAGCGTCAGTATTAAGCGGGGGA
GAATTAGATCGCGATGGGAAAAAATTCGGTTAAGGCCAGGGGGAAAGAAAAAATATAAATTAAAACATAT
AGTATGGGCAAGCAGGGAGCTAGAACGATTCGCAGTTAATCCTGGCCTGTTAGAAACATCAGAAGGCTGT
AGACAAATACTGGGACAGCTACAACCATCCCTTCAGACAGGATCAGAAGAACTTAGATCATTATATAATA
CAGTAGCAACCCTCTATTGTGTGCATCAAAGGATAGAGATAAAAGACACCAAGGAAGCTTTAGACAAGAT
AGAGGAAGAGCAAAACAAAAGTAAGACCACCGCACAGCAAGCGGCCGCTGATCTTCAGACCTGGAGGAGG
AGATATGAGGGACAATTGGAGAAGTGAATTATATAAATATAAAGTAGTAAAAATTGAACCATTAGGAGTA
GCACCCACCAAGGCAAAGAGAAGAGTGGTGCAGAGAGAAAAAAGAGCAGTGGGAATAGGAGCTTTGTTCC
TTGGGTTCTTGGGAGCAGCAGGAAGCACTATGGGCGCAGCGTCAATGACGCTGACGGTACAGGCCAGACA
ATTATTGTCTGGTATAGTGCAGCAGCAGAACAATTTGCTGAGGGCTATTGAGGCGCAACAGCATCTGTTG
CAACTCACAGTCTGGGGCATCAAGCAGCTCCAGGCAAGAATCCTGGCTGTGGAAAGATACCTAAAGGATC
AACAGCTCCTGGGGATTTGGGGTTGCTCTGGAAAACTCATTTGCACCACTGCTGTGCCTTGGAATGCTAG
TTGGAGTAATAAATCTCTGGAACAGATTTGGAATCACACGACCTGGATGGAGTGGGACAGAGAAATTAAC
AATTACACA
Features (pLannotate 1.2.2; 33 found; start..end, strand, type, name):
      1..264     +  CDS            env (fragment): ENV_HV1H2 - Experimental evidence at protein level: Swiss-Prot protein existence level 1. [Transmembrane protein gp41]: Acts as a class I viral fusion protein. Under the current model, the protein has at least 3 conformational states: pre-fusion native state, pre-hairpin intermediate state, and post-fusion hairpin state. During fusion of viral and target intracellular membranes, the coiled coil regions (heptad repeats) assume a trimer-of-hairpins structure, positioning the fusion peptide in close proximity to the C-terminal region of the ectodomain. The formation of this structure appears to d
    271..294     +  promoter       SV40 promoter (fragment): SV40 early promoter
    295..366     +  promoter       SV40 promoter (fragment): SV40 enhancer and early promoter
    390..525     +  rep_origin     SV40 ori: SV40 origin of replication
    571..1167    +  CDS            PuroR (fragment): puromycin N-acetyltransferase; pac from Streptomyces; confers resistance to puromycin
   1216..1333    +  misc_feature   cPPT/CTS: central polypurine tract and central termination sequence of HIV-1
   1398..1464    +  CDS            small t antigen (fragment): SV40 (simian virus 40) small t antigen
   1471..2649    +  promoter       EF-1α promoter: strong constitutive promoter for human elongation factor EF-1α
   2670..2687    +  protein_bind   attB1 (fragment): mutant version of attB; core recombination site for the Gateway® BP reaction BP Clonase™
   2693..4438    +  CDS            SHOC2: SHOC2_HUMAN - Also known as KIAA0862. Experimental evidence at protein level: Swiss-Prot protein existence level 1. Regulatory subunit of protein phosphatase 1 (PP1c) that acts as a M-Ras/MRAS effector and participates in MAPK pathway activation. Upon M-Ras/MRAS activation, targets PP1c to specifically dephosphorylate the 'Ser-259' inhibitory site of RAF1 kinase and stimulate RAF1 activity at specialized signaling complexes. From Homo sapiens (Human).
   4441..4464    -  protein_bind   attB2: mutant version of attB; recombination site for the Gateway® BP reaction BP Clonase™
   4472..4513    +  CDS            V5 tag: epitope tag from simian virus 5
   4564..5152    +  misc_feature   WPRE: woodchuck hepatitis virus posttranscriptional regulatory element
   5203..5222    +  misc_feature   cPPT/CTS (fragment): central polypurine tract and central termination sequence of HIV-1
   5224..5457    +  LTR            3' LTR (ΔU3): self-inactivating 3' long terminal repeat (LTR) from HIV-1
   5535..5656    +  polyA_signal   SV40 poly(A) signal: SV40 polyadenylation signal
   5696..5831    +  rep_origin     SV40 ori: SV40 origin of replication
   5852..5870    -  promoter       T7 promoter: promoter for bacteriophage T7 RNA polymerase
   5878..6033    +  CDS            lacZα (fragment): LacZα fragment of β-galactosidase; lacZ fragment
   6038..6466    +  rep_origin     f1 ori (sequence partly withheld): f1 bacteriophage origin of replication; arrow indicates direction of (+) strand synthesis
   6519..6623    +  promoter       AmpR promoter: bla
   6624..7484    +  CDS            AmpR: β-lactamase; bla; confers resistance to ampicillin, carbenicillin, and related antibiotics
   7655..8243    +  rep_origin     ori: high-copy-number ColE1/pMB1/pBR322/pUC origin of replication
   8426..8518    +  CDS            lacI (fragment): lac repressor; lacI; The lac repressor binds to the lac operator to inhibit transcription in E. coli. This inhibition can be relieved by adding lactose or isopropyl-β-D-thiogalactopyranoside (IPTG).
   8531..8552    +  protein_bind   CAP binding site: CAP binding activates transcription in the presence of cAMP. E. coli catabolite activator protein
   8567..8597    +  promoter       lac promoter: promoter for the E. coli lac operon
   8605..8621    +  protein_bind   lac operator: The lac repressor binds to the lac operator to inhibit transcription in E. coli. This inhibition can be relieved by adding lactose or isopropyl-β-D-thiogalactopyranoside (IPTG). lac repressor encoded by lacI
   8666..8684    +  promoter       T3 promoter: promoter for bacteriophage T3 RNA polymerase
   8712..8938    +  promoter       RSV promoter: Rous sarcoma virus enhancer/promoter
   8939..9119    +  LTR            5' LTR (truncated): truncated 5' long terminal repeat (LTR) from HIV-1
   9166..9291    +  misc_feature   HIV-1 Ψ: packaging signal of human immunodeficiency virus type 1
   9275..9638    +  CDS            HIV-1 gag (fragment): gag protein from human immunodeficiency virus 1; gag
   9784..10017   +  misc_feature   RRE: The Rev response element (RRE) of HIV-1 allows for Rev-dependent mRNA export from the nucleus to the cytoplasm.
