[The description below was written by a language model from this plasmid's Addgene catalogue record and pLannotate feature annotations shown in this document.]
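Description:
plx307 SHOC2 V5 F66V is a lentiviral mammalian expression plasmid of about 10.2 kb, built on the plx307 backbone for overexpression of a variant of human SHOC2. It is propagated in E. coli through a high-copy ColE1/pUC-type origin with ampicillin selection (AmpR under its own bla promoter). An f1 origin and remnants of lac/lacZα cloning sequences with T7 and T3 promoters are also present in the bacterial portion. The viral portion has a third-generation, self-inactivating layout. An RSV promoter is fused to a truncated HIV-1 5' LTR and drives transcription of the genomic RNA in packaging cells. It is followed by the Ψ packaging signal with a gag fragment, the Rev response element, an env fragment, a cPPT/CTS element, WPRE and a ΔU3 3' LTR. An SV40 polyadenylation signal lies downstream of the 3' LTR.

Two expression units sit between the LTRs. An SV40 early promoter/origin drives a puromycin N-acetyltransferase gene, allowing selection of stably transduced mammalian cells. The strong constitutive human EF-1α promoter drives the SHOC2 open reading frame. The ORF is flanked by attB1 and attB2 sites, which indicates Gateway recombination cloning, and a V5 epitope tag lies just downstream of attB2, positioned for a C-terminal fusion usable for detection or immunoprecipitation. WPRE follows to enhance transcript expression.

SHOC2 is a regulatory subunit of protein phosphatase 1 that acts with MRAS to remove an inhibitory phosphate from RAF1, promoting MAPK pathway activation. The name indicates an F66V substitution, although the feature table does not annotate the mutation itself. The stated purpose is SHOC2 variant overexpression, in connection with structure-function analysis of the SHOC2-MRAS-PP1C holophosphatase complex.
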