Addgene plasmid #190571: plx307 SHOC2 V5 F66V
Purpose: SHOC2 variant overexpression
Depositing lab: William Hahn. Depositing organization: Dana-Farber Cancer Institute. Publication: Structure-function analysis of the SHOC2-MRAS-PP1C holophosphatase complex. Kwon JJ, Hajian B, Bian Y, Young LC, Amor AJ, Fuller JR, Fraley CV, Sykes AM, So J, Pan J, Baker L, Lee SJ, Wheeler DB, Mayhew DL, Persky NS, Yang X, Root DE, Barsotti AM, Stamford AW, Perry CK, Burgin A, McCormick F, Lemke CT, Hahn WC, Aguirre AJ. Nature. 2022 Jul 13. pii: 10.1038/s41586-022-04928-2. doi: 10.1038/s41586-022-04928-2. PubMed 35831509.
Backbone
  Vector backbone: plx307
  Vector type: Mammalian Expression, Lentiviral
Growth in bacteria
  Bacterial resistance: Ampicillin, 100 μg/mL
  Growth temperature: 37°C
  Growth strain: NEB Stable
  Copy number: Unknown
Gene/Insert
  Gene/Insert name: SHOC2
  Species: H. sapiens (human)
  Entrez Gene: SHOC2 (a.k.a. NSLH1, SIAA0862, SOC2, SUR8)
Terms and licenses: Academic/Nonprofit Terms; Industry Terms: Not Available to Industry
How to cite: plx307 SHOC2 V5 F66V was a gift from William Hahn (Addgene plasmid # 190571 ; http://n2t.net/addgene:190571 ; RRID:Addgene_190571)
